>Addgene plasmid #51494 | pLSLGFP | depositor full sequence | sequence record 78590 | pLSLGFP sequence 15194 bps
CCTGCAGGTAGCAGAAGGCATGTTGTTGTGACTCCGAGGGGTTGCCTCAAACTCTATCTTATAACCGGCG
TGGAGGCATGGAGGCAGGGGTATTTTGGTCATTTTAATAGATAGTGGAAAATGACGTGGAATTTACTTAA
AGACGAAGTCTTTGCGACAAGGGGGGGCCCACGCCGAATTTAATATTACCGGCGTGGCCCCCCCTTATCG
CGAGTGCTTTAGCACGAGCGGTCCAGATTTAAAGTAGAAAATTTCCCGCCCACTAGGGTTAAAGGTGTTC
ACACTATAAAAGCATATACGATGTGATGGTATTTGATGGAGCGTATATTGTATCAGGTATTTCCGTTGGA
TACGAATTATTCGTACGACCCTCCCTAAGATTCTTGATTGTTTATAAAACCAAATCTCATTGTCTTTGTT
GTGTATTGTTTGCAGGACGTCGAGAGTTCTCAACACAACATATACAAAACAAACGAATCTCAAGCAATCA
AGCATTCTACTTCTATTGCAGCAATTTAAATCATTTCTACAAGTTTGTACAAAAAAGCAGGCTCCGAATT
CGCCCTTCACCATGGATTATAAGGATCACGATGGCGACTACAAGGACCACGATATTGACTACAAAGACGA
TGACGATAAAATGGCTCCTAAGAAAAAGCGCAAAGTCGGTATCCATGGCGTTCCCTCTAGAATGAAGACT
AATCTTTTTCTCTTTCTCATCTTTTCACTTCTCCTATCATTATCCTCGGCCGAATTCAGTAAAGGAGAAG
AACTTTTCACTGGAGTTGTCCCAATTCTTGTTGAATTAGATGGTGATGTTAATGGGCACAAATTTTCTGT
CAGTGGAGAGGGTGAAGGTGATGCAACATACGGAAAACTTACCCTTAAATTTATTTGCACTACTGGAAAA
CTACCTGTTCCATGGCCAACACTTGTCACTACTTTCTCTTATGGTGTTCAATGCTTTTCAAGATACCCAG
ATCATATGAAGCGGCACGACTTCTTCAAGAGCGCCATGCCTGAGGGATACGTGCAGGAGAGGACCATCTT
CTTCAAGGACGACGGGAACTACAAGACACGTGCTGAAGTCAAGTTTGAGGGAGACACCCTCGTCAACAGG
ATCGAGCTTAAGGGAATCGATTTCAAGGAGGACGGAAACATCCTCGGCCACAAGTTGGAATACAACTACA
ACTCCCACAACGTATACATCATGGCCGACAAGCAAAAGAACGGCATCAAAGCCAACTTCAAGACCCGCCA
CAACATCGAAGACGGCGGCGTGCAACTCGCTGATCATTATCAACAAAATACTCCAATTGGCGATGGCCCT
GTCCTTTTACCAGACAACCATTACCTGTCCACACAATCTGCCCTTTCGAAAGATCCCAACGAAAAGAGAG
ACCACATGGTCCTTCTTGAGTTTGTAACAGCTGCTGGGATTACACATGGCATGGATGAACTATACAAACA
TGATGAGCTTTAAGACGTCCGATCGTTCAAACATTTGGCAATAAAGTTTCTTAAGATTGAATCCTGTTGC
CGGTCTTGCGATGATTATCATATAATTTCTGTTGAATTACGTTAAGCATGTAATAATTAACATGTAATGC
ATGACGTTATTTATGAGATGGGTTTTTATGATTAGAGTCCCGCAATTATACATTTAATACGCGATAGAAA
ACAAAATATAGCGCGCAAACTAGGATAAATTATCGCGCGCGGTGTCATCTATGTTACTAGATCGGGAATT
GATCCCCCCTCGACAGCTTCCGGAAAGGGCGAATTCGCAACTTTGTATACAAAAGTTGCCGAGCTCGCGG
CCGCAGCAGTCTTACTTCCATGATTTCTTTAACTATGCCGGAATCCATCGCAGCGTAATGCTCTACACCA
CGCCGAACACCTGGGTGGACGATATCACCGTGGTGACGCATGTCGCGCAAGACTGTAACCACGCGTCTGT
TGACTGGCAGGTGGTGGCCAATGGTGATGTCAGCGTTGAACTGCGTGATGCGGATCAACAGGTGGTTGCA
ACTGGACAAGGCACTAGCGGGACTTTGCAAGTGGTGAATCCGCACCTCTGGCAACCGGGTGAAGGTTATC
TCTATGAACTGTGCGTCACAGCCAAAAGCCAGACAGAGTGTGATATCTACCCGCTTCGCGTCGGCATCCG
GTCAGTGGCAGTGAAGGGCGAACAGTTCCTGATTAACCACAAACCGTTCTACTTTACTGGCTTTGGTCGT
CATGAAGATGCGGACTTGCGTGGCAAAGGATTCGATAACGTGCTGATGGTGCACGACCACGCATTAATGG
ACTGGATTGGGGCCAACTCCTACCGTACCTCGCATTACCCTTACGCTGAAGAGATGCTCGACTGGGCAGA
TGAACATGGCATCGTGGTGATTGATGAAACTGCTGCTGTCGGCTTTAACCTCTCTTTAGGCATTGGTTTC
GAAGCGGGCAACAAGCCGAAAGAACTGTACAGCGAAGAGGCAGTCAACGGGGAAACTCAGCAAGCGCACT
TACAGGCGATTAAAGAGCTGATAGCGCGTGACAAAAACCACCCAAGCGTGGTGATGTGGAGTATTGCCAA
CGAACCGGATACCCGTCCGCAAGGTGCACGGGAATATTTCGCGCCACTGGCGGAAGCAACGCGTAAACTC
GACCCGACGCGTCCGATCACCTGCGTCAATGTAATGTTCTGCGACGCTCACACCGATACCATCAGCGATC
TCTTTGATGTGCTGTGCCTGAACCGTTATTACGGATGGTATGTCCAAAGCGGCGATTTGGAAACGGCAGA
GAAGGTACTGGAAAAAGAACTTCTGGCCTGGCAGGAGAAACTGCATCAGCCGATTATCATCACCGAATAC
GGCGTGGATACGTTAGCCGGGCTGCACTCAATGTACACCGACATGTGGAGTGAAGAGTATCAGTGTGCAT
GGCTGGATATGTATCACCGCGTCTTTGATCGCGTCAGCGCCGTCGTCGGTGAACAGGTATGGAATTTCGC
CGATTTTGCGACCTCGCAAGGCATATTGCGCGTTGGCGGTAACAAGAAAGGGATCTTCACTCGCGACCGC
AAACCGAAGTCGGCGGCTTTTCTGCTGCAAAAACGCTGGACTGGCATGAACTTCGGTGAAAAACCGCAGC
AGGGAGGCAAACAACGCAGGGAGGCAAACAATGATATCACAACTCTCCTGACGCGTCATCGTCGGCTACA
GCCTCGGGAATTGCTACCTAGCTCGAGCAAGATCCAAGGAGATATAACAATGGCTTCCTCCTGGATTGAA
CAAGATGGATTGCACGCAGGTTCTCCGGCCGCTTGGGTGGAGAGGCTATTCGGCTATGACTGGGCACAAC
AGACAATCGGCTGCTCTGATGCCGCCGTGTTCCGGCTGTCAGCGCAGGGTAGACCGGTTCTTTTTGTCAA
GACCGACCTGTCCGGTGCCCTGAATGAACTGCAAGACGAGGCAGCGCGGCTATCGTGGCTGGCCACGACG
GGCGTACCTTGCGCTGCTGTGCTCGACGTTGTCACTGAAGCGGGAAGGGACTGGCTGCTATTGGGCGAAG
TGCCGGGGCAGGATCTCCTGTCATCTCACCTTGCTCCTGCCGAGAAAGTATCCATCATGGCTGATGCAAT
GCGGCGGCTGCATACGCTTGATCCGGCTACCTGCCCATTCGACCACCAAGCGAAACATCGCATCGAGCGA
GCACGTACTCGGATGGAAGCCGGTCTTGTCGATCAGGATGATCTGGACGAAGAGCATCAGGGGCTCGCGC
CAGCCGAACTGTTCGCCAGGCTCAAGGCGAGAATGCCCGACGGCGAGGATCTCGTCGTGACCCATGGCGA
TGCCTGCTTGCCGAATATCATGGTGGAAAATGGCCGCTTTTCTGGATTCATCGACTGTGGCCGGCTGGGT
GTGGCGGACCGCTATCAGGACATAGCGTTGGCTACCCGTGATATTGCTGAAGAGCTTGGCGGCGAATGGG
CTGACCGCTTCCTCGTGCTTTACGGTATCGCCGCTCCCGATTCGCAGCGCATCGCCTTCTATCGCCTTCT
TGACGAGTTCTTCTGATAACCGCGGAGAGCTCGAATTTCCCCGATCGTTCAAACATTTGGCAATAAAGTT
TCTTAAGATTGAATCCTGTTGCCGGTCTTGCGATGATTATCATATAATTTCTGTTGAATTACGTTAAGCA
TGTAATAATTAACATGTAATGCATGACGTTATTTATGAGATGGGTTTTTATGATTAGAGTCCCGCAATTA
TACATTTAATACGCGATAGAAAACAAAATATAGCGCGCAAACTAGGATAAATTATCGCGCGCGGTGTCAT
CTATGTTACTAGATCGTGGGCCCGTCCAGTTCCATTCGCCCTATAGTGAGTCGTATTAAACCTGCATTAA
TGAATCGGCCAACGCGCGGGGCTGCAGGTCGACGACCCAGCTTTCTTGTACAAAGTGGGAGTGTACTTCA
AGTCAGTGGGAAATCAATAAAATGATTATTTTATGAATATATTTCATTGTGCAAGTAGATAGAAATTACA
TATGTTACATAACACACGAAATAAACAAAAAAAGACAATCCAAAAACAAACACCCCAAAAAAAATAATCA
CTTTAGATAAACTCGTATGAGGAGAGGCACGTTCAGTGACTCGACGATTCCCGAGCAAAAAAAGTCTCCC
CGTCACACATGTAGTGGGTGACGCAATTATCTTTAAAGTAATCCTTCTGTTGACTTGTCATTGATAACAT
CCAGTCTTCGTCAGGATTGCAAAGAATTATAGAAGGGATCCCACTCGAGCCAAGCTTGGCGTGTCTGCAG
GTCAACATGGTGGAGCACGACACACTTGTCTACTCCAAAAATATCAAAGATACAGTCTCAGAAGACCAAA
GGGCAATTGAGACTTTTCAACAAAGGGTAATATCCGGAAACCTCCTCGGATTCCATTGCCCAGCTATCTG
TCACTTTATTGTGAAGATAGTGGAAAAGGAAGGTGGCTCCTACAAATGCCATCATTGCGATAAAGGAAAG
GCCATCGTTGAAGATGCCTCTGCCGACAGTGGTCCCAAAGATGGACCCCCACCCACGAGGAGCATCGTGG
AAAAAGAAGACGTTCCAACCACGTCTTCAAAGCAAGTGGATTGATGTGATAACATGGTGGAGCACGACAC
ACTTGTCTACTCCAAAAATATCAAAGATACAGTCTCAGAAGACCAAAGGGCAATTGAGACTTTTCAACAA
AGGGTAATATCCGGAAACCTCCTCGGATTCCATTGCCCAGCTATCTGTCACTTTATTGTGAAGATAGTGG
AAAAGGAAGGTGGCTCCTACAAATGCCATCATTGCGATAAAGGAAAGGCCATCGTTGAAGATGCCTCTGC
CGACAGTGGTCCCAAAGATGGACCCCCACCCACGAGGAGCATCGTGGAAAAAGAAGACGTTCCAACCACG
TCTTCAAAGCAAGTGGATTGATGTGATATCTCCACTGACGTAAGGGATGACGCACAATCCCACTATCCTT
CGCAAGACCCTTCCTCTATATAAGGAAGTTCATTTCATTTGGAGAGGACCTCGACTCTAGAGGATCCCCC
TTCCTCTATATAAGGAAGTTCATTTCATTTGGAGAGGTAAGTTTCACTTCACACATTATTACTGTCTTCT
AATACAAGGTTTTTTATCAAGCTGGAGAAGAGCATGATAGTGGGTAGTGCCATCTTGATGAAGCTCAGAA
GCAACACCAAGGAAGAAAATAAGAAAAGGTGTGAGTTTCTCCCAGAGAAACTGGAATAAATCATCTCTTT
GAGATGAGCACTTGGGATAGGTAAGGAAAACATATTTAGATTGGAGTCTGAAGTTCTTACTAGCAGAAGG
CATGTTGTTGTGACTCCGAGGGGTTGCCTCAAACTCTATCTTATAACCGGCGTGGAGGCATGGAGGCAGG
GGTATTTTGGTCATTTTAATAGATAGTGGAAAATGACGTGGAATTTACTTAAAGACGAAGTCTTTGCGAC
AAGGGGGGGCCCACGCCGAATTTAATATTACCGGCGTGGCCCCCCCTTATCGCGAGTGCTTTAGCACGAG
CGGTCCAGATTTAAAGTAGAAAATTTCCCGCCCACTAGGGTTAAAGGTGTTCACACTATAAAAGCATATA
CGATGTGATGGTATTTGATGGAGCGTATATTGTATCAGGTATTTCCGTTGGATACGAATTATTCGTACGA
CCCTCCCTGCAGGTCGACTCTAGAGGATCCCCGGGTACCGAGCTCGAATTCGTAATCATGGTCATAGCTG
TTTCCTGTGTGAAATTGTTATCCGCTCACAATTCCACACAACATACGAGCCGGAAGCATAAAGTGTAAAG
CCTGGGGTGCCTAATGAGTGAGCTAACTCACATTAATTGCGTTGCGCTCACTGCCCGCTTTCCAGTCGGG
AAACCTGTCGTGCCAGCTGCATTAATGAATCGGCCAACGCGCGGGGAGAGGCGGTTTGCGTATTGGCTAG
AGCAGCTTGCCAACATGGTGGAGCACGACACTCTCGTCTACTCCAAGAATATCAAAGATACAGTCTCAGA
AGACCAAAGGGCTATTGAGACTTTTCAACAAAGGGTAATATCGGGAAACCTCCTCGGATTCCATTGCCCA
GCTATCTGTCACTTCATCAAAAGGACAGTAGAAAAGGAAGGTGGCACCTACAAATGCCATCATTGCGATA
AAGGAAAGGCTATCGTTCAAGATGCCTCTGCCGACAGTGGTCCCAAAGATGGACCCCCACCCACGAGGAG
CATCGTGGAAAAAGAAGACGTTCCAACCACGTCTTCAAAGCAAGTGGATTGATGTGATAACATGGTGGAG
CACGACACTCTCGTCTACTCCAAGAATATCAAAGATACAGTCTCAGAAGACCAAAGGGCTATTGAGACTT
TTCAACAAAGGGTAATATCGGGAAACCTCCTCGGATTCCATTGCCCAGCTATCTGTCACTTCATCAAAAG
GACAGTAGAAAAGGAAGGTGGCACCTACAAATGCCATCATTGCGATAAAGGAAAGGCTATCGTTCAAGAT
GCCTCTGCCGACAGTGGTCCCAAAGATGGACCCCCACCCACGAGGAGCATCGTGGAAAAAGAAGACGTTC
CAACCACGTCTTCAAAGCAAGTGGATTGATGTGATATCTCCACTGACGTAAGGGATGACGCACAATCCCA
CTATCCTTCGCAAGACCTTCCTCTATATAAGGAAGTTCATTTCATTTGGAGAGGACACGCTGAAATCACC
AGTCTCTCTCTACAAATCTATCTCTCTCGAGCTTTCGCAGATCCGGGGGGGCAATGAGATATGAAAAAGC
CTGAACTCACCGCGACGTCTGTCGAGAAGTTTCTGATCGAAAAGTTCGACAGCGTCTCCGACCTGATGCA
GCTCTCGGAGGGCGAAGAATCTCGTGCTTTCAGCTTCGATGTAGGAGGGCGTGGATATGTCCTGCGGGTA
AATAGCTGCGCCGATGGTTTCTACAAAGATCGTTATGTTTATCGGCACTTTGCATCGGCCGCGCTCCCGA
TTCCGGAAGTGCTTGACATTGGGGAGTTTAGCGAGAGCCTGACCTATTGCATCTCCCGCCGTGCACAGGG
TGTCACGTTGCAAGACCTGCCTGAAACCGAACTGCCCGCTGTTCTACAACCGGTCGCGGAGGCTATGGAT
GCGATCGCTGCGGCCGATCTTAGCCAGACGAGCGGGTTCGGCCCATTCGGACCGCAAGGAATCGGTCAAT
ACACTACATGGCGTGATTTCATATGCGCGATTGCTGATCCCCATGTGTATCACTGGCAAACTGTGATGGA
CGACACCGTCAGTGCGTCCGTCGCGCAGGCTCTCGATGAGCTGATGCTTTGGGCCGAGGACTGCCCCGAA
GTCCGGCACCTCGTGCACGCGGATTTCGGCTCCAACAATGTCCTGACGGACAATGGCCGCATAACAGCGG
TCATTGACTGGAGCGAGGCGATGTTCGGGGATTCCCAATACGAGGTCGCCAACATCTTCTTCTGGAGGCC
GTGGTTGGCTTGTATGGAGCAGCAGACGCGCTACTTCGAGCGGAGGCATCCGGAGCTTGCAGGATCGCCA
CGACTCCGGGCGTATATGCTCCGCATTGGTCTTGACCAACTCTATCAGAGCTTGGTTGACGGCAATTTCG
ATGATGCAGCTTGGGCGCAGGGTCGATGCGACGCAATCGTCCGATCCGGAGCCGGGACTGTCGGGCGTAC
ACAAATCGCCCGCAGAAGCGCGGCCGTCTGGACCGATGGCTGTGTAGAAGTACTCGCCGATAGTGGAAAC
CGACGCCCCAGCACTCGTCCGAGGGCAAAGAAATAGAGTAGATGCCGACGCGGATCTGTCGATCGACAAG
CTCGAGTTTCTCCATAATAATGTGTGAGTAGTTCCCAGATAAGGGAATTAGGGTTCCTATAGGGTTTCGC
TCATGTGTTGAGCATATAAGAAACCCTTAGTATGTATTTGTATTTGTAAAATACTTCTATCAATAAAATT
TCTAATTCCTAAAACCAAAATCCAGTACTAAAATCCAGATCCCCCGAATTAATTCGGCGTTAATTCAGTA
CATTAAAAACGTCCGCAATGTGTTATTAAGTTGTCTAAGCGTCAATTTGTTTACACCACAATATATCCTG
CCACCAGCCAGCCAACAGCTCCCCGACCGGCAGCTCGGCACAAAATCACCACTCGATACAGGCAGCCCAT
CAGTCCGGGACGGCGTCAGCGGGAGAGCCGTTGTAAGGCGGCAGACTTTGCTCATGTTACCGATGCTATT
CGGAAGAACGGCAACTAAGCTGCCGGGTTTGAAACACGGATGATCTCGCGGAGGGTAGCATGTTGATTGT
AACGATGACAGAGCGTTGCTGCCTGTGATCACCGCGGTTTCAAAATCGGCTCCGTCGATACTATGTTATA
CGCCAACTTTGAAAACAACTTTGAAAAAGCTGTTTTCTGGTATTTAAGGTTTTAGAATGCAAGGAACAGT
GAATTGGAGTTCGTCTTGTTATAATTAGCTTCTTGGGGTATCTTTAAATACTGTAGAAAAGAGGAAGGAA
ATAATAAATGGCTAAAATGAGAATATCACCGGAATTGAAAAAACTGATCGAAAAATACCGCTGCGTAAAA
GATACGGAAGGAATGTCTCCTGCTAAGGTATATAAGCTGGTGGGAGAAAATGAAAACCTATATTTAAAAA
TGACGGACAGCCGGTATAAAGGGACCACCTATGATGTGGAACGGGAAAAGGACATGATGCTATGGCTGGA
AGGAAAGCTGCCTGTTCCAAAGGTCCTGCACTTTGAACGGCATGATGGCTGGAGCAATCTGCTCATGAGT
GAGGCCGATGGCGTCCTTTGCTCGGAAGAGTATGAAGATGAACAAAGCCCTGAAAAGATTATCGAGCTGT
ATGCGGAGTGCATCAGGCTCTTTCACTCCATCGACATATCGGATTGTCCCTATACGAATAGCTTAGACAG
CCGCTTAGCCGAATTGGATTACTTACTGAATAACGATCTGGCCGATGTGGATTGCGAAAACTGGGAAGAA
GACACTCCATTTAAAGATCCGCGCGAGCTGTATGATTTTTTAAAGACGGAAAAGCCCGAAGAGGAACTTG
TCTTTTCCCACGGCGACCTGGGAGACAGCAACATCTTTGTGAAAGATGGCAAAGTAAGTGGCTTTATTGA
TCTTGGGAGAAGCGGCAGGGCGGACAAGTGGTATGACATTGCCTTCTGCGTCCGGTCGATCAGGGAGGAT
ATCGGGGAAGAACAGTATGTCGAGCTATTTTTTGACTTACTGGGGATCAAGCCTGATTGGGAGAAAATAA
AATATTATATTTTACTGGATGAATTGTTTTAGTACCTAGAATGCATGACCAAAATCCCTTAACGTGAGTT
TTCGTTCCACTGAGCGTCAGACCCCGTAGAAAAGATCAAAGGATCTTCTTGAGATCCTTTTTTTCTGCGC
GTAATCTGCTGCTTGCAAACAAAAAAACCACCGCTACCAGCGGTGGTTTGTTTGCCGGATCAAGAGCTAC
CAACTCTTTTTCCGAAGGTAACTGGCTTCAGCAGAGCGCAGATACCAAATACTGTCCTTCTAGTGTAGCC
GTAGTTAGGCCACCACTTCAAGAACTCTGTAGCACCGCCTACATACCTCGCTCTGCTAATCCTGTTACCA
GTGGCTGCTGCCAGTGGCGATAAGTCGTGTCTTACCGGGTTGGACTCAAGACGATAGTTACCGGATAAGG
CGCAGCGGTCGGGCTGAACGGGGGGTTCGTGCACACAGCCCAGCTTGGAGCGAACGACCTACACCGAACT
GAGATACCTACAGCGTGAGCTATGAGAAAGCGCCACGCTTCCCGAAGGGAGAAAGGCGGACAGGTATCCG
GTAAGCGGCAGGGTCGGAACAGGAGAGCGCACGAGGGAGCTTCCAGGGGGAAACGCCTGGTATCTTTATA
GTCCTGTCGGGTTTCGCCACCTCTGACTTGAGCGTCGATTTTTGTGATGCTCGTCAGGGGGGCGGAGCCT
ATGGAAAAACGCCAGCAACGCGGCCTTTTTACGGTTCCTGGCCTTTTGCTGGCCTTTTGCTCACATGTTC
TTTCCTGCGTTATCCCCTGATTCTGTGGATAACCGTATTACCGCCTTTGAGTGAGCTGATACCGCTCGCC
GCAGCCGAACGACCGAGCGCAGCGAGTCAGTGAGCGAGGAAGCGGAAGAGCGCCTGATGCGGTATTTTCT
CCTTACGCATCTGTGCGGTATTTCACACCGCATATGGTGCACTCTCAGTACAATCTGCTCTGATGCCGCA
TAGTTAAGCCAGTATACACTCCGCTATCGCTACGTGACTGGGTCATGGCTGCGCCCCGACACCCGCCAAC
ACCCGCTGACGCGCCCTGACGGGCTTGTCTGCTCCCGGCATCCGCTTACAGACAAGCTGTGACCGTCTCC
GGGAGCTGCATGTGTCAGAGGTTTTCACCGTCATCACCGAAACGCGCGAGGCAGGGTGCCTTGATGTGGG
CGCCGGCGGTCGAGTGGCGACGGCGCGGCTTGTCCGCGCCCTGGTAGATTGCCTGGCCGTAGGCCAGCCA
TTTTTGAGCGGCCAGCGGCCGCGATAGGCCGACGCGAAGCGGCGGGGCGTAGGGAGCGCAGCGACCGAAG
GGTAGGCGCTTTTTGCAGCTCTTCGGCTGTGCGCTGGCCAGACAGTTATGCACAGGCCAGGCGGGTTTTA
AGAGTTTTAATAAGTTTTAAAGAGTTTTAGGCGGAAAAATCGCCTTTTTTCTCTTTTATATCAGTCACTT
ACATGTGTGACCGGTTCCCAATGTACGGCTTTGGGTTCCCAATGTACGGGTTCCGGTTCCCAATGTACGG
CTTTGGGTTCCCAATGTACGTGCTATCCACAGGAAAGAGACCTTTTCGACCTTTTTCCCCTGCTAGGGCA
ATTTGCCCTAGCATCTGCTCCGTACATTAGGAACCGGCGGATGCTTCGCCCTCGATCAGGTTGCGGTAGC
GCATGACTAGGATCGGGCCAGCCTGCCCCGCCTCCTCCTTCAAATCGTACTCCGGCAGGTCATTTGACCC
GATCAGCTTGCGCACGGTGAAACAGAACTTCTTGAACTCTCCGGCGCTGCCACTGCGTTCGTAGATCGTC
TTGAACAACCATCTGGCTTCTGCCTTGCCTGCGGCGCGGCGTGCCAGGCGGTAGAGAAAACGGCCGATGC
CGGGATCGATCAAAAAGTAATCGGGGTGAACCGTCAGCACGTCCGGGTTCTTGCCTTCTGTGATCTCGCG
GTACATCCAATCAGCTAGCTCGATCTCGATGTACTCCGGCCGCCCGGTTTCGCTCTTTACGATCTTGTAG
CGGCTAATCAAGGCTTCACCCTCGGATACCGTCACCAGGCGGCCGTTCTTGGCCTTCTTCGTACGCTGCA
TGGCAACGTGCGTGGTGTTTAACCGAATGCAGGTTTCTACCAGGTCGTCTTTCTGCTTTCCGCCATCGGC
TCGCCGGCAGAACTTGAGTACGTCCGCAACGTGTGGACGGAACACGCGGCCGGGCTTGTCTCCCTTCCCT
TCCCGGTATCGGTTCATGGATTCGGTTAGATGGGAAACCGCCATCAGTACCAGGTCGTAATCCCACACAC
TGGCCATGCCGGCCGGCCCTGCGGAAACCTCTACGTGCCCGTCTGGAAGCTCGTAGCGGATCACCTCGCC
AGCTCGTCGGTCACGCTTCGACAGACGGAAAACGGCCACGTCCATGATGCTGCGACTATCGCGGGTGCCC
ACGTCATAGAGCATCGGAACGAAAAAATCTGGTTGCTCGTCGCCCTTGGGCGGCTTCCTAATCGACGGCG
CACCGGCTGCCGGCGGTTGCCGGGATTCTTTGCGGATTCGATCAGCGGCCGCTTGCCACGATTCACCGGG
GCGTGCTTCTGCCTCGATGCGTTGCCGCTGGGCGGCCTGCGCGGCCTTCAACTTCTCCACCAGGTCATCA
CCCAGCGCCGCGCCGATTTGTACCGGGCCGGATGGTTTGCGACCGTCACGCCGATTCCTCGGGCTTGGGG
GTTCCAGTGCCATTGCAGGGCCGGCAGACAACCCAGCCGCTTACGCCTGGCCAACCGCCCGTTCCTCCAC
ACATGGGGCATTCCACGGCGTCGGTGCCTGGTTGTTCTTGATTTTCCATGCCGCCTCCTTTAGCCGCTAA
AATTCATCTACTCATTTATTCATTTGCTCATTTACTCTGGTAGCTGCGCGATGTATTCAGATAGCAGCTC
GGTAATGGTCTTGCCTTGGCGTACCGCGTACATCTTCAGCTTGGTGTGATCCTCCGCCGGCAACTGAAAG
TTGACCCGCTTCATGGCTGGCGTGTCTGCCAGGCTGGCCAACGTTGCAGCCTTGCTGCTGCGTGCGCTCG
GACGGCCGGCACTTAGCGTGTTTGTGCTTTTGCTCATTTTCTCTTTACCTCATTAACTCAAATGAGTTTT
GATTTAATTTCAGCGGCCAGCGCCTGGACCTCGCGGGCAGCGTCGCCCTCGGGTTCTGATTCAAGAACGG
TTGTGCCGGCGGCGGCAGTGCCTGGGTAGCTCACGCGCTGCGTGATACGGGACTCAAGAATGGGCAGCTC
GTACCCGGCCAGCGCCTCGGCAACCTCACCGCCGATGCGCGTGCCTTTGATCGCCCGCGACACGACAAAG
GCCGCTTGTAGCCTTCCATCCGTGACCTCAATGCGCTGCTTAACCAGCTCCACCAGGTCGGCGGTGGCCC
ATATGTCGTAAGGGCTTGGCTGCACCGGAATCAGCACGAAGTCGGCTGCCTTGATCGCGGACACAGCCAA
GTCCGCCGCCTGGGGCGCTCCGTCGATCACTACGAAGTCGCGCCGGCCGATGGCCTTCACGTCGCGGTCA
ATCGTCGGGCGGTCGATGCCGACAACGGTTAGCGGTTGATCTTCCCGCACGGCCGCCCAATCGCGGGCAC
TGCCCTGGGGATCGGAATCGACTAACAGAACATCGGCCCCGGCGAGTTGCAGGGCGCGGGCTAGATGGGT
TGCGATGGTCGTCTTGCCTGACCCGCCTTTCTGGTTAAGTACAGCGATAACCTTCATGCGTTCCCCTTGC
GTATTTGTTTATTTACTCATCGCATCATATACGCAGCGACCGCATGACGCAAGCTGTTTTACTCAAATAC
ACATCACCTTTTTAGACGGCGGCGCTCGGTTTCTTCAGCGGCCAAGCTGGCCGGCCAGGCCGCCAGCTTG
GCATCAGACAAACCGGCCAGGATTTCATGCAGCCGCACGGTTGAGACGTGCGCGGGCGGCTCGAACACGT
ACCCGGCCGCGATCATCTCCGCCTCGATCTCTTCGGTAATGAAAAACGGTTCGTCCTGGCCGTCCTGGTG
CGGTTTCATGCTTGTTCCTCTTGGCGTTCATTCTCGGCGGCCGCCAGGGCGTCGGCCTCGGTCAATGCGT
CCTCACGGAAGGCACCGCGCCGCCTGGCCTCGGTGGGCGTCACTTCCTCGCTGCGCTCAAGTGCGCGGTA
CAGGGTCGAGCGATGCACGCCAAGCAGTGCAGCCGCCTCTTTCACGGTGCGGCCTTCCTGGTCGATCAGC
TCGCGGGCGTGCGCGATCTGTGCCGGGGTGAGGGTAGGGCGGGGGCCAAACTTCACGCCTCGGGCCTTGG
CGGCCTCGCGCCCGCTCCGGGTGCGGTCGATGATTAGGGAACGCTCGAACTCGGCAATGCCGGCGAACAC
GGTCAACACCATGCGGCCGGCCGGCGTGGTGGTGTCGGCCCACGGCTCTGCCAGGCTACGCAGGCCCGCG
CCGGCCTCCTGGATGCGCTCGGCAATGTCCAGTAGGTCGCGGGTGCTGCGGGCCAGGCGGTCTAGCCTGG
TCACTGTCACAACGTCGCCAGGGCGTAGGTGGTCAAGCATCCTGGCCAGCTCCGGGCGGTCGCGCCTGGT
GCCGGTGATCTTCTCGGAAAACAGCTTGGTGCAGCCGGCCGCGTGCAGTTCGGCCCGTTGGTTGGTCAAG
TCCTGGTCGTCGGTGCTGACGCGGGCATAGCCCAGCAGGCCAGCGGCGGCGCTCTTGTTCATGGCGTAAT
GTCTCCGGTTCTAGTCGCAAGTATTCTACTTTATGCGACTAAAACACGCGACAAGAAAACGCCAGGAAAA
GGGCAGGGCGGCAGCCTGTCGCGTAACTTAGGACTTGTGCGACATGTCGTTTTCAGAAGACGGCTGCACT
GAACGTCAGAAGCCGACTGCACTATAGCAGCGGAGGGGTTGGATCAAAGTACTTTGATCCCGAGGGGAAC
CCTGTGGTTGGCATGCACATACAAATGGACGAACGGATAAACCTTTTCACGCCCTTTTAAATATCCGTTA
TTCTAATAAACGCTCTTTTCTCTTAGGTTTACCCGCCAATATATCCTGTCAAACACTGATAGTTTAAACT
GAAGGCGGGAAACGACAATCTGATCCAAGCTCAAGCTGCTCTAGCATTCGCCATTCAGGCTGCGCAACTG
TTGGGAAGGGCGATCGGTGCGGGCCTCTTCGCTATTACGCCAGCTGGCGAAAGGGGGATGTGCTGCAAGG
CGATTAAGTTGGGTAACGCCAGGGTTTTCCCAGTCACGACGTTGTAAAACGACGGCCAGTGCCAAGCTTG
CATG
Features (pLannotate 1.2.2; 39 found; start..end, strand, type, name):
    316..375     +  CDS            MP_BEYDV (fragment): Protein inferred from homology: Swiss-Prot protein existence level 3. Involved in the viral transport within, and between cells. From Bean yellow dwarf virus (BeYDV).
    473..509     +  ncRNA          PK1-TEV CVMV: Accession: RF01102 - 5'-leader pseudoknot of TEV/CVMV
    529..553     +  protein_bind   attB1: mutant version of attB; recombination site for the Gateway® BP reaction BP Clonase™
    617..640     +  CDS            3xFLAG (fragment): three tandem FLAG® epitope tags
    641..754     +  CDS            CHI-B (fragment): CHIB_ARATH - Also known as PR3. Experimental evidence at protein level: Swiss-Prot protein existence level 1. Defense against chitin-containing fungal pathogens. Seems particularly implicated in resistance to jasmonate-inducing pathogens such as A.brassicicola. In vitro antifungal activity against T.reesei, but not against A.solani, F.oxysporum, S.sclerotiorum, G.graminis and P.megasperma. From Arabidopsis thaliana (Mouse-ear cress).
    758..1468    +  CDS            mgfp5: GFP with folding enhancement mutations; mgfp5; suitable for expression in plants due to removal of a cryptic intron
   1491..1743    +  terminator     NOS terminator: nopaline synthase terminator and poly(A) signal
   1788..1808    +  protein_bind   attB5: mutant version of attB; core recombination site for the Gateway® BP reaction BP Clonase™
   1825..3164    +  CDS            GUS (fragment): β-glucuronidase; uidA (or gusA) from E. coli
   3284..4076    +  CDS            NeoR/KanR (fragment): aminoglycoside phosphotransferase from Tn5; aph(3')-II (or nptII); confers resistance to neomycin, kanamycin, and G418 (Geneticin®)
   4103..4355    +  terminator     NOS terminator: nopaline synthase terminator and poly(A) signal
   4380..4398    -  promoter       T7 promoter: promoter for bacteriophage T7 RNA polymerase
   4448..4468    -  protein_bind   attB2: mutant version of attB; core recombination site for the Gateway® BP reaction BP Clonase™
   4680..4802    -  CDS            REP_WDVS (fragment): Experimental evidence at protein level: Swiss-Prot protein existence level 1. Essential for the replication of viral ssDNA. The closed circular ssDNA genome is first converted to a superhelical dsDNA. Rep binds a specific region at the genome origin of replication. It introduces an endonucleolytic nick within the conserved sequence 5'- TAATATTAC-3' in the intergenic region of the genome present in all geminiviruses, thereby initiating the rolling circle replication (RCR). Following cleavage, binds covalently to the 5'-phosphate of DNA as a tyrosyl ester. The cleavage gives rise to a free 3'-OH
   4908..5579    +  promoter       CaMV 35S promoter (enhanced): cauliflower mosaic virus 35S promoter with a duplicated enhancer region
   5581..5599    -  misc_feature   MCS (fragment): pUC18/19 multiple cloning site
   5598..5637    +  promoter       minimal CaMV 35S promoter (fragment): minimal 35S promoter from cauliflower mosaic virus
   5668..5883    -  CDS            REPA_BEYDV (fragment): Experimental evidence at protein level: Swiss-Prot protein existence level 1. Implicated in enhancement of V-sense gene expression. Acts a an inhibitor of C-sense gene transcription. From Bean yellow dwarf virus (BeYDV).
   6178..6237    +  CDS            MP_BEYDV (fragment): Protein inferred from homology: Swiss-Prot protein existence level 3. Involved in the viral transport within, and between cells. From Bean yellow dwarf virus (BeYDV).
   6236..6281    -  misc_feature   MCS (fragment): pUC18/19 multiple cloning site
   6313..6335    -  protein_bind   lac operator (fragment): The lac repressor binds to the lac operator to inhibit transcription in E. coli. This inhibition can be relieved by adding lactose or isopropyl-β-D-thiogalactopyranoside (IPTG). lac repressor encoded by lacI
   6339..6369    -  promoter       lac promoter: promoter for the E. coli lac operon
   6384..6405    -  protein_bind   CAP binding site: CAP binding activates transcription in the presence of cAMP. E. coli catabolite activator protein
   6418..6506    -  CDS            lacI (fragment): lac repressor; lacI; The lac repressor binds to the lac operator to inhibit transcription in E. coli. This inhibition can be relieved by adding lactose or isopropyl-β-D-thiogalactopyranoside (IPTG).
   6596..7273    +  promoter       CaMV 35S promoter (enhanced): cauliflower mosaic virus 35S promoter with a duplicated enhancer region
   7341..8366    +  CDS            HygR: hygromycin B phosphotransferase confers resistance to hygromycin
   8407..8581    +  polyA_signal   CaMV poly(A) signal: cauliflower mosaic virus polyadenylation signal
   8659..8683    -  misc_feature   LB T-DNA repeat: left border repeat from nopaline C58 T-DNA
   9108..9902    +  CDS            KanR: aminoglycoside phosphotransferase; aphA-3; confers resistance to kanamycin
   9989..10577   +  rep_origin     ori: high-copy-number ColE1/pMB1/pBR322/pUC origin of replication
  10763..10903   -  misc_feature   bom: basis of mobility region from pBR322
  11005..11044   -  CDS            rop (fragment): Rop protein, which maintains plasmids at low copy number; rop
  11247..11441   -  rep_origin     pVS1 oriV: origin of replication for the Pseudomonas plasmid pVS1 (Heeb et al., 2000)
  11507..12575   -  CDS            pVS1 RepA (fragment): replication protein from the Pseudomonas plasmid pVS1 (Heeb et al., 2000)
  13008..13637   -  CDS            pVS1 StaA: stability protein from the Pseudomonas plasmid pVS1 (Heeb et al., 2000)
  14197..14598   -  CDS            Y4CG_SINFN (fragment): Protein inferred from homology: Swiss-Prot protein existence level 3. From Sinorhizobium fredii (strain NBRC 101917 / NGR234).
  14937..14961   -  misc_feature   RB T-DNA repeat: right border repeat from nopaline C58 T-DNA
  15027..15181   -  CDS            lacZα (fragment): LacZα fragment of β-galactosidase; lacZ fragment
  15184..9       -  misc_feature   MCS (fragment) (across the origin): pUC18/19 multiple cloning site
