[The description below was written by a language model from this plasmid's Addgene catalogue record and pLannotate feature annotations shown in this document.]
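Description:
pLSLGFP is a plant T-DNA binary plasmid built on pCAMBIA1300, modified to carry the cis-acting replication elements of bean yellow dwarf virus (BeYDV) in an LIR-SIR-LIR arrangement. It is maintained in E. coli through a high-copy ColE1-type origin and in Agrobacterium through the pVS1 origin with its RepA and StaA functions. Bacterial selection is by kanamycin. Between the left and right T-DNA borders, an enhanced CaMV 35S promoter drives a hygromycin phosphotransferase gene with a CaMV poly(A) signal for selection in plant cells. The catalogue lists the total size as 15,157 bp, while the annotated sequence record is 15,194 nt.

The payload was assembled by multisite Gateway cloning (attB1, attB5 and attB2 sites are annotated) and lies between the BeYDV repeats, which the annotation picks up as short viral gene fragments. The first unit is a plant-adapted GFP (mgfp5) with N-terminal FLAG and NLS tags and a NOS terminator. The record gives its promoter as the virion-sense LIR together with 2x35S. An enhanced 35S promoter is annotated downstream of the cargo, near the second LIR, so it would presumably come to lie upstream of GFP only once the replicon circularizes; the record does not state this. The second unit is the us:NPTII repair template, annotated as a partial GUS coding region followed by a partial NPTII coding region and a NOS terminator, which serves as donor DNA for homology-directed repair.

The geminiviral Rep function is not encoded on this plasmid. Release and rolling-circle amplification of the LIR-flanked segment therefore require Rep supplied in trans. The construct serves in geminivirus replicon-based plant genome engineering as a GFP reporter and repair-template carrier.
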