Addgene plasmid #51494: pLSLGFP
Purpose: pLSL with GFP followed by the us:NPTII repair template, Rep is not included on this plasmid
Depositing lab: Daniel Voytas. Publication: DNA Replicons for Plant Genome Engineering. Baltes NJ, Gil-Humanes J, Cermak T, Atkins PA, Voytas DF. Plant Cell. 2014 Jan;26(1):151-63. doi: 10.1105/tpc.113.119792 PubMed 24443519.
Backbone
  Vector backbone: pCAMBIA1300
  Backbone size w/o insert (bp): 12921
  Total vector size (bp): 15157
  Modifications to backbone: cis-acting replicational elements from the bean yellow dwarf virus were added in an LIR-SIR-LIR orientation.
  Vector type: plant T-DNA plasmid
  Selectable markers: Hygromycin
Growth in bacteria
  Bacterial resistance: Kanamycin, 50 μg/mL
  Growth temperature: 37°C
  Growth strain: DH5alpha
  Copy number: High Copy
Gene/Insert 1
  Gene/Insert name: GFP
  Species: jellyfish
  Insert size (bp): 912
  Promoter: virion-sense LIR and 2x35S
  Tag / fusion protein: NLS (N terminal on insert); flag (N terminal on insert)
  Cloning method: Gateway Cloning
  Sequencing primers: 5′ atggattataaggatcacgatg; 3′ taaagctcatcatgtttgtat
Gene/Insert 2
  Gene/Insert name: us:NPTII repair template
  Insert size (bp): 2600
  Cloning method: Gateway Cloning
  Sequencing primers: 5′ agcagtcttacttccatgattt; 3′ taacatagatgacaccgcg
Resource information
  A portion of this plasmid was derived from a plasmid made by: I generated GFP and us:NPTII using other plasmids. us:NPTII was amplified using pDW1269 as a template. GFP was amplified using pTC23.
Terms and licenses: Academic/Nonprofit Terms; Industry Terms: Not Available to Industry
How to cite: pLSLGFP was a gift from Daniel Voytas (Addgene plasmid # 51494 ; http://n2t.net/addgene:51494 ; RRID:Addgene_51494)
