>Addgene plasmid #51494 | pLSLGFP | addgene partial sequence | sequence record 80146 | GFP2(b) 5'-CTTGATGCCGTTCTTCTGCTTGT-3'
AGTTTTCCAGTAGTGCAAATAAATTTAAGGGTAAGTTTTCCGTATGTTGCATCACCTTCACCCTCTCCAC
TGACAGAAAATTTGTGCCCATTAACATCACCATCTAATTCAACAAGAATTGGGACAACTCCAGTGAAAAG
TTCTTCTCCTTTACTGAATTCGGCCGAGGATAATGATAGGAGAAGTGAAAAGATGAGAAAGAGAAAAAGA
TTAGTCTTCATTCTAGAGGGAACGCCATGGATACCGACTTTGCGCTTTTTCTTAGGAGCCATTTTATCGT
CATCGTCTTTGTAGTCAATATCGTGGTCCTTGTAGTCGCCATCGTGATCCTTATAATCCATGGTGAAGGG
CGAATTCGGAGCCTGCTTTTTTGTACAAACTTGTAGAAATGATTTAAATTGCTGCAATAGAAGTAGAATG
CTTGATTGCTTGAGATTCGTTTGTTTTGTATATGTTGTGTTGAGAACTCTCGACGTCCTGCAAACAATAC
ACAACAAAGACAATGAGATTTGGTTTTATAAACAATCAAGAATCTTAGGGAGGGTCGTACGAATAATTCG
TATCCAACGGAAATACCTGATACAATATACGCTCCATCAAATACCATCACATCGTATATGCTTTTATAGT
GTGAACACCTTTAACCCTAGTGGGCGGGAAATTTTCTACTTTAAATCTGGACCGCTCGTGCTAAAGCACT
CG
