>Addgene plasmid #51494 | pLSLGFP | addgene partial sequence | sequence record 80148 | Neo-R 5'-GCCCAGTCATAGCCGAATAG-3'
GGCCGGAGAACCTGCGTGCAATCCATCTTGTTCAATCCAGGAGGAAGCCATTGTTATATCTCCTTGGATC
TTGCTCGAGCTAGGTAGCAATTCCCGAGGCTGTAGCCGACGATGACGCGTCAGGAGAGTTGTGATATCAT
TGTTTGCCTCCCTGCGTTGTTTGCCTCCCTGCTGCGGTTTTTCACCGAAGTTCATGCCAGTCCAGCGTTT
TTGCAGCAGAAAAGCCGCCGACTTCGGTTTGCGGTCGCGAGTGAAGATCCCTTTCTTGTTACCGCCAACG
CGCAATATGCCTTGCGAGGTCGCAAAATCGGCGAAATTCCATACCTGTTCACCGACGACGGCGCTGACGC
GATCAAAGACGCGGTGATACATATCCAGCCATGCACACTGATACTCTTCACTCCACATGTCGGTGTACAT
TGAGTGCAGCCCGGCTAACGTATCCACGCCGTATTCGGTGATGATAATCGGCTGATGCAGTTTCTCCTGC
CAGGCCAGAAGTTCTTTTTCCAGTACCTTCTCTGCCGTTTCCAAATCGCCGCTTTGGACATACCATCCGT
AATAACGGTTCAGGCACAGCACATCAAAGAGATCGCTGATGGTATCGGTGTGAGCGTCGCAGAACATTAC
ATTGACGCAGGTGATCGGACGCGTCGGGTCGAGTTTACGCGTTGCTTCCGCCAGTGGCGCGAAATATTCC
CGTGCACCTTGCGGACGGGTATCCGGTTCGTTGGCAATACTCCACATCACCACGCTTGGGTGGTTTTTGT
CACGCGCTATCAGCTCTTTAATCGCCTGTAAGTGCGCTTGCTGAGTTTCCCCGTTGACTGCCTCTTCGCT
GTACAGTTCTTTCGGCTTGTTGCCCGCTTCGAAACCAATGCCTAAAGAGAGGTTAAAGCCGACAGCAGCA
GTTTCATCAATCACCACGATGCCATGTTCATCTGCCCAGTCGAGCATCTCTTCAGCGTAAGGGTAATGCG
AGGTACGGTAGGA
